Addgene plasmid #218966: pEF-GalNAcT2-moxGFP2
Purpose: Expresses full length GalNAcT2-moxGFP2 mammalian cells
Depositing lab: Benjamin Glick.
Backbone
  Vector backbone: pEF
  Vector type: Mammalian Expression
Growth in bacteria
  Bacterial resistance: Ampicillin, 100 μg/mL
  Growth temperature: 37°C
  Growth strain: DH5alpha
  Copy number: Unknown
Gene/Insert
  Gene/Insert name: GalNAcT2-moxGFP2
  Species: H. sapiens (human)
  Entrez Gene: GALNT2 (a.k.a. CDG2T, GalNAc-T2)
  Promoter: EF1a
  Tag / fusion protein: moxGFP2
  Cloning method: Other
  Sequencing primers: 5′ tttttttcttccatttcaggtgtcgtga; 3′ tcgaggctgatcagcgagcttct
Terms and licenses: Academic/Nonprofit Terms; Industry Terms: Not Available to Industry
How to cite: pEF-GalNAcT2-moxGFP2 was a gift from Benjamin Glick (Addgene plasmid # 218966 ; http://n2t.net/addgene:218966 ; RRID:Addgene_218966)
