[The description below was written by a language model from this plasmid's Addgene catalogue record and pLannotate feature annotations shown in this document.]
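Description:
pEF-GalNAcT2-moxGFP2 is a 7.8 kb mammalian expression plasmid built on a pEF backbone that drives constitutive production of full-length human GalNAc-T2 (GALNT2) fused to a green fluorescent protein. The human EF-1α promoter sits directly upstream of the GALNT2 coding sequence. This is followed after a short linker by the fluorescent protein on the same strand, placing the tag at the C-terminus, and the transcript is terminated by a bovine growth hormone polyadenylation signal. The catalogue names the tag moxGFP2, whereas the automated annotation matched this region to msGFP2, a photostable monomeric superfolder GFP. The annotation is most likely the closest database hit to a related variant rather than a discrepancy in the construct, though the record does not explain how the two differ.

In bacteria the plasmid replicates from a high-copy ColE1/pUC-type origin and is selected with ampicillin through the bla gene and its own promoter. An f1 origin is also present. A second mammalian cassette consists of the SV40 enhancer/early promoter, which spans the numbering origin of the circular map, driving the Tn5 aminoglycoside phosphotransferase (NeoR/KanR, annotated as a fragment). It is followed by a partial ble remnant and an SV40 polyadenylation signal. This arrangement would normally allow G418 selection of stable transfectants, although the record does not list a mammalian selection marker.

GALNT2 catalyses the initiating step of O-linked glycosylation, transferring N-acetylgalactosamine to serine or threonine residues. The stated purpose is only expression of the full-length fusion in mammalian cells. Fluorescent visualisation of the enzyme in transfected cells is the evident application.
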