Features (pLannotate 1.2.2; 13 found; start..end, strand, type, name):
    275..1065    +  CDS            NeoR/KanR (fragment): aminoglycoside phosphotransferase from Tn5; aph(3')-II (or nptII); confers resistance to neomycin, kanamycin, and G418 (Geneticin®)
   1086..1244    +  CDS            ble (fragment): BLE_KLEPN - Experimental evidence at protein level: Swiss-Prot protein existence level 1. Binding protein with a strong affinity to the bleomycin family of antibiotics. Binds to CL990; an antimitotic-antibiotic compound. From Klebsiella pneumoniae.
   1239..1360    +  polyA_signal   SV40 poly(A) signal: SV40 polyadenylation signal
   1564..2152    -  rep_origin     ori: high-copy-number ColE1/pMB1/pBR322/pUC origin of replication
   2323..3183    -  CDS            AmpR: β-lactamase; bla; confers resistance to ampicillin, carbenicillin, and related antibiotics
   3184..3288    -  promoter       AmpR promoter: bla
   3364..4526    +  promoter       EF-1α promoter: strong constitutive promoter for human elongation factor EF-1α
   4546..6258    +  CDS            GALNT2: GALT2_HUMAN - Experimental evidence at protein level: Swiss-Prot protein existence level 1. Catalyzes the initial reaction in O-linked oligosaccharide biosynthesis, the transfer of an N-acetyl-D-galactosamine residue to a serine or threonine residue on the protein receptor. Has a broad spectrum of substrates for peptides such as EA2, Muc5AC, Muc1a, Muc1b. Probably involved in O-linked glycosylation of the immunoglobulin A1 (IgA1) hinge region. Involved in O-linked glycosylation of APOC-III, ANGPTL3 and PLTP. It participates to the regulation of HDL-C metabolism (PubMed:27508872, PubMed:3229367
   6277..6984    +  CDS            msGFP2: photostable monomeric superfolder GFP (Valbuena et al., 2020)
   7014..7221    +  polyA_signal   bGH poly(A) signal: bovine growth hormone polyadenylation signal
   7242..7263    +  promoter       SV40 promoter (fragment): SV40 enhancer and early promoter
   7284..7712    +  rep_origin     f1 ori (sequence partly withheld): f1 bacteriophage origin of replication; arrow indicates direction of (+) strand synthesis
   7726..245     +  promoter       SV40 promoter (across the origin): SV40 enhancer and early promoter
>Addgene plasmid #218966 | pEF-GalNAcT2-moxGFP2 | addgene full sequence | sequence record 445673 | Addgene NGS Result
GGTGTGGAAAGTCCCCAGGCTCCCCAGCAGGCAGAAGTATGCAAAGCATGCATCTCAATTAGTCAGCAAC
CATAGTCCCGCCCCTAACTCCGCCCATCCCGCCCCTAACTCCGCCCAGTTCCGCCCATTCTCCGCCCCTA
GGCTGACTAATTTTTTTTATTTATGCAGAGGCCGAGGCCGCCTCTGCCTCTGAGCTATTCCAGAAGTAGT
GAGGAGGCTTTTTTGGAGGCCTAGGCTTTTGCAAAAAGCTCCCCCCCCGGGAGGTCCACAATGGTTGAAC
AAGATGGATTGCACGCAGGTTCTCCGGCCGCTTGGGTGGAGAGGCTATTCGGCTATGACTGGGCACAACA
GACAATCGGCTGCTCTGATGCCGCCGTGTTCCGACTGTCAGCGCAGGGGCGCCCGGTTCTTTTTGTCAAG
ACCGACCTGTCCGGTGCCCTGAATGAACTCCAGGACGAGGCAGCGCGGCTATCGTGGCTGGCCACGACGG
GCGTTCCTTGCGCAGCTGTGCTCGACGTTGTCACTGAAGCGGGAAGGGACTGGCTGCTATTGGGCGAAGT
GCCGGGGCAGGATCTCCTGTCATCTCACCTTGCTCCTGCCGAGAAAGTATCCATCATGGCTGATGCAATG
CGGCGGCTGCATACGCTTGATCCGGCTACCTGCCCATTCGACCACCAAGCGAAACATCGCATCGAGCGAG
CACGTACTCGGATGGAAGCCGGTCTTGTCGATCAGGATGATCTGGACGAAGAGCATCAGGGGCTCGCGCC
AGCCGAACTGTTCGCCAGGCTCAAGGCGCGTATGCCCGACGGCGAGGATCTCGTCGTGACTCATGGCGAT
GCCTGCTTGCCGAATATCATGGTGGAAAATGGCCGCTTTTCTGGATTCATCGACTGTGGCCGGCTGGGTG
TGGCGGACCGCTATCAGGACATAGCGTTGGCTACCCGTGATATTGCTGAAGAGCTTGGCGGCGAATGGGC
TGACCGCTTCCTCGTGCTTTACGGTATCGCCGCTCCCGATTCGCAGCGCATCGCCTTCTATCGCCTTCTT
GACGAGTTCTTCTGAGCGGGACTCTGGGGTTCGAAATGACCGACCAAGCGACGCCCAACCTGCCATCACG
AGATTTCGATTCCACCGCCGCCTTCTATGAAAGGTTGGGCTTCGGAATCGTTTTCCGGGACGCCGGCTGG
ATGATCCTCCAGCGCGGGGATCTCATGCTGGAGTTCTTCGCCCACCCCAACTTGTTTATTGCAGCTTATA
ATGGTTACAAATAAAGCAATAGCATCACAAATTTCACAAATAAAGCATTTTTTTCACTGCATTCTAGTTG
TGGTTTGTCCAAACTCATCAATGTATCTTATCATGTCTGTATACCGTCGATCTTTCCGCTTCCTCGCTCA
CTGACTCGCTGCGCTCGGTCGTTCGGCTGCGGCGAGCGGTATCAGCTCACTCAAAGGCGGTAATACGGTT
ATCCACAGAATCAGGGGATAACGCAGGAAAGAACATGTGAGCAAAAGGCCAGCAAAAGGCCAGGAACCGT
AAAAAGGCCGCGTTGCTGGCGTTTTTCCATAGGCTCCGCCCCCCTGACGAGCATCACAAAAATCGACGCT
CAAGTCAGAGGTGGCGAAACCCGACAGGACTATAAAGATACCAGGCGTTTCCCCCTGGAAGCTCCCTCGT
GCGCTCTCCTGTTCCGACCCTGCCGCTTACCGGATACCTGTCCGCCTTTCTCCCTTCGGGAAGCGTGGCG
CTTTCTCATAGCTCACGCTGTAGGTATCTCAGTTCGGTGTAGGTCGTTCGCTCCAAGCTGGGCTGTATGC
ACGAACCCCCCGTTCAGCCCGACCGCTGCGCCTTATCCGGTAACTATCGTCTTGAGTCCAACCCGGTAAG
ACACGACTTATCGCCACTGGCAGCAGCCACTGGTAACAGGATTAGCAGAGCGAGGTATGTAGGCGGTGCT
ACAGAGTTCTTGAAGTGGTGGCCTAACTACGGCTACACTAGAAGAACAGTATTTGGTATCTGCGCTCTGC
TGAAGCCAGTTACCTTCGGAAAAAGAGTTGGTAGCTCTTGATCCGGCAAACAAACCACCGCTGGTAGCGG
TGGTTTTTTTGTTTGCAAGCAGCAGATTACGCGCAGAAAAAAAGGATCTCAAGAAGATCCTTTGATCTTT
TCTACGGGGTCTGACGCTCAGTGGAACGAAAACTCACGTTAAGGGATTTTGGTCATGAGATTATCAAAAA
GGATCTTCACCTAGATCCTTTTAAATTAAAAATGAAGTTTTAAATCAATCTAAAGTATATATGAGTAAAC
TTGGTCTGACAGTTACCAATGCTTAATCAGTGAGGCACCTATCTCAGCGATCTGTCTATTTCGTTCATCC
ATAGTTGCCTGACTCCCCGTCGTGTAGATAACTACGATACGGGAGGGCTTACCATCTGGCCCCAGTGCTG
CAATGATACCGCGAGACCCACGCTCACCGGCTCCAGATTTATCAGCAATAAACCAGCCAGCCGGAAGGGC
CGAGCGCAGAAGTGGTCCTGCAACTTTATCCGCCTCCATCCAGTCTATTAATTGTTGCCGGGAAGCTAGA
GTAAGTAGTTCGCCAGTTAATAGTTTGCGCAACGTTGTTGCCATTGCTACAGGCATCGTGGTGTCACGCT
CGTCGTTTGGTATGGCTTCATTCAGCTCCGGTTCCCAACGATCAAGGCGAGTTACATGATCCCCCATGTT
GTGCAAAAAAGCGGTTAGCTCCTTCGGTCCTCCGATCGTTGTCAGAAGTAAGTTGGCCGCAGTGTTATCA
CTCATGGTTATGGCAGCACTGCATAATTCTCTTACTGTCATGCCATCCGTAAGATGCTTTTCTGTGACTG
GTGAGTACTCAACCAAGTCATTCTGAGAATAGTGTATGCGGCGACCGAGTTGCTCTTGCCCGGCGTCAAT
ACGGGATAATACCGCGCCACATAGCAGAACTTTAAAAGTGCTCATCATTGGAAAACGTTCTTCGGGGCGA
AAACTCTCAAGGATCTTACCGCTGTTGAGATCCAGTTCGATGTAACCCACTCGGGCACCCAACTGATCTT
CAGCATCTTTTACTTTCACCAGCGTTTCTGGGTGAGCAAAAACAGGAAGGCAAAATGCCGCAAAAAAGGG
AATAAGGGCGACACGGAAATGTTGAATACTCATACTCTTCCTTTTTCAATATTATTGAAGCATTTATCAG
GGTTATTGTCTCATGAGCGGATACATATTTGAATGTATTTAGAAAAATAAACAAATAGGGGTTCCGCGCA
CATTTCCCCGAAAAGTGCCACCTGACGTCAGATCGACGGATCGGGAGATCGGTACCGAATTCAAGCTTCG
TGAGGCTCCGGTGCCCGTCAGTGGGCAGAGCGCACATCGCCCACAGTCCCCGAGAAGTTGGGGGGAGGGG
TCGGCAATTGAACCGGTGCCTAGAGAAGGTGGCGCGGGGTAAACTGGGAAAGTGATGTCGTGTACTGGCT
CCGCCTTTTTCCCGAGGGTGGGGGAGAACCGTATATAAGTGCAGTAGTCGCCGTGAACGTTCTTTTTCGC
AACGGGTTTGCCGCCAGAACACAGGTAAGTGCCGTGTGTGGTTCCCGCGGGCCTGGCCTCTTTACGGGTT
ATGGCCCTTGCGTGCCTTGAATTACTTCCACCTGGCTCCAGTACGTGATTCTTGATCCCGAGCTGGAGCC
AGGGGCGGGCCTTGCGCTTTAGGAGCCCCTTCGCCTCGTGCTTGAGTTGAGGCCTGGCCTGGGCGCTGGG
GCCGCCGCGTGCGAATCTGGTGGCACCTTCGCGCCTGTCTCGCTGCTTTCGATAAGTCTCTAGCCATTTA
AAATTTTTGATGACCTGCTGCGACGCTTTTTTTCTGGCAAGATAGTCTTGTAAATGCGGGCCAGGATCTG
CACACTGGTATTTCGGTTTTTGGGGCCGCGGGCGGCGACGGGGCCCGTGCGTCCCAGCGCACATGTTCGG
CGAGGCGGGGCCTGCGAGCGCGGCCACCGAGAATCGGACGGGGGTAGTCTCAAGCTGGCCGGCCTGCTCT
GGTGCCTGGCCTCGCGCCGCCGTGTATCGCCCCGCCCTGGGCGGCAAGGCTGGCCCGGTCGGCACCAGTT
GCGTGAGCGGAAAGATGGCCGCTTCCCGGCCCTGCTCCAGGGGGCTCAAAATGGAGGACGCGGCGCTCGG
GAGAGCGGGCGGGTGAGTCACCCACACAAAGGAAAGGGGCCTTTCCGTCCTCAGCCGTCGCTTCATGTGA
CTCCACGGAGTACCGGGCGCCGTCCAGGCACCTCGATTAGTTCTGGAGCTTTTGGAGTACGTCGTCTTTA
GGTTGGGGGGAGGGGTTTTATGCGATGGAGTTTCCCCACACTGAGTGGGTGGAGACTGAAGTTAGGCCAG
CTTGGCACTTGATGTAATTCTCCTTGGAATTTGCCCTTTTTGAGTTTGGATCTTGGTTCATTCTCAAGCC
TCAGACAGTGGTTCAAAGTTTTTTTCTTCCATTTCAGGTGTCGTGAACACGTGGCCACCGCCACCATGAG
GCGGCGCTCGAGGATGCTGCTCTGCTTCGCCTTCCTGTGGGTGCTGGGAATCGCCTACTACATGTACTCG
GGAGGAGGATCTGCGCTGGCCGGAGGAGCGGGAGGAGGAGCCGGCAGGAAGGAGGACTGGAATGAAATTG
ACCCCATTAAAAAGAAAGACCTTCATCACAGCAATGGAGAAGAGAAAGCACAAAGCATGGAGACCCTCCC
TCCAGGGAAAGTACGGTGGCCAGACTTTAACCAGGAAGCTTATGTTGGAGGGACGATGGTCCGCTCCGGG
CAGGACCCTTACGCCCGCAACAAGTTCAACCAGGTGGAGAGTGATAAGCTTCGAATGGATAGAGCCATCC
CTGACACCCGGCATGACCAGTGTCAGCGGAAGCAGTGGCGGGTGGATCTGCCGGCCACCAGCGTGGTGAT
CACGTTTCACAATGAAGCCAGGTCGGCCCTACTCAGGACCGTGGTCAGCGTGCTTAAGAAAAGCCCGCCC
CATCTCATAAAAGAAATCATCTTGGTGGATGACTACAGCAATGATCCTGAGGACGGGGCTCTCTTGGGGA
AAATTGAGAAAGTGCGAGTTCTTAGAAATGATCGACGAGAAGGCCTCATGCGCTCACGGGTTCGGGGGGC
CGATGCTGCCCAAGCCAAGGTCCTGACCTTCCTGGACAGTCACTGCGAGTGTAATGAGCACTGGCTGGAG
CCCCTCCTGGAAAGGGTGGCGGAGGACAGGACTCGGGTTGTGTCACCCATCATCGATGTCATTAATATGG
ACAACTTTCAGTATGTGGGGGCATCTGCTGACTTGAAGGGCGGTTTTGATTGGAACTTGGTATTCAAGTG
GGATTACATGACGCCTGAGCAGAGAAGGTCCCGGCAGGGGAACCCAGTCGCCCCTATAAAAACCCCCATG
ATTGCTGGTGGGCTGTTTGTGATGGATAAGTTCTATTTTGAAGAACTGGGGAAGTACGACATGATGATGG
ATGTGTGGGGAGGAGAGAACCTAGAGATCTCGTTCCGCGTGTGGCAGTGTGGTGGCAGCCTGGAGATCAT
CCCGTGCAGCCGTGTGGGACACGTGTTCCGGAAGCAGCACCCCTACACGTTCCCGGGTGGCAGTGGCACT
GTCTTTGCCCGAAACACCCGCCGGGCAGCAGAGGTCTGGATGGATGAATACAAAAATTTCTATTATGCAG
CAGTGCCTTCTGCTAGAAACGTTCCTTATGGAAATATTCAGAGCAGATTGGAGCTTAGGAAGAAACTCAG
CTGCAAGCCTTTCAAATGGTACCTTGAAAATGTCTATCCAGAGTTAAGGGTTCCAGACCATCAGGATATA
GCTTTTGGGGCCTTGCAGCAGGGAACTAACTGCCTCGACACTTTGGGACACTTTGCTGATGGTGTGGTTG
GAGTTTATGAATGTCACAATGCTGGGGGAAACCAGGAATGGGCCTTGACGAAGGAGAAGTCGGTGAAGCA
CATGGATTTGTGCCTTACTGTGGTGGACCGGGCACCGGGCTCTCTTATAAAGCTGCAGGGCTGCCGAGAA
AATGACAGCAGACAGAAATGGGAACAGATCGAGGGCAACTCCAAGCTGAGGCACGTGGGCAGCAACCTGT
GCCTGGACAGTCGCACGGCCAAGAGCGGGGGCCTAAGCGTGGAGGTGTGTGGCCCGGCCCTTTCGCAGCA
GTGGAAGTTCACGCTCAACCTGCAGCAGGGAGGAAGCGGAGGAAGCATGGATAGCACTGAGAGCCTGTTC
ACCGGGGTGGTGCCCATCCTGGTCGAGCTGGACGGCGACGTAAACGGCCACAAGTTCAGCGTGCGCGGCG
AGGGCGAGGGCGATGCCACCAACGGCAAGCTGACCCTGAAGTTCATCAGCACCACCGGCAAGCTGCCCGT
GCCCTGGCCCACCCTCGTGACCACCCTGACCTACGGCGTGCAGGTGTTCAGCCGCTACCCCGACCACATG
AAGCAGCACGACTTCTTCAAGTCCGCCATGCCCGAAGGCTACGTCCAGGAGCGCACCATCACCTTCAAGG
ACGACGGCACCTACAAGACCCGCGCCGAGGTGAAGTTCGAGGGCGACACCCTGGTGAACCGCATCGAGCT
GAAGGGCATCGACTTCAAGGAGGACGGCAACATCCTGGGGCACAAGCTGGAGTACAACTACAACAGCCAC
AACGTCTATATCACCGCCGACAAGCAGAAGAACGGCATCAAGGCCAACTTCAAGATCCGCCACAACGTGG
AGGACGGCAGCGTGCAGCTCGCCGACCACTACCAGCAGAACACCCCCATCGGCGACGGCCCCGTGCTGCT
GCCCGACAACCACTACCTGAGCACCCAGTCCAAGCTGAGCAAAGACCCCAACGAGAAGCGCGATCACATG
GTCCTGCTGGAGTTCGTGACCGCCGCCGGGATCACTGGAGGCAGTGGCGGTTCTTAGTCTAGAAGCTCGC
TGATCAGCCTCGACTGTGCCTTCTAGTTGCCAGCCATCTGTTGTTTGCCCCTCCCCCGTGCCTTCCTTGA
CCCTGGAAGGTGCCACTCCCACTGTCCTTTCCTAATAAAATGAGGAAATTGCATCGCATTGTCTGAGTAG
GTGTCATTCTATTCTGGGGGGTGGGGTGGGGCAGGACAGCAAGGGGGAGGATTGGGAAGACAATAGCAGG
CATGCTGGGGATGGCCCGGGCTCTATGGCTTCTGAGGCGGAAAGAACCAGCTGGGGCTCTAGGGGGTATC
CCC
[124 nt withheld, positions 7284-7407]
C
[72 nt withheld, positions 7409-7480]
TCCCCCAAAAAACTTGATTA
[49 nt withheld, positions 7501-7549]
CCTTTGACGTTGGAGTCCACGTTCTTT
[37 nt withheld, positions 7577-7613]
ACCCTATCTCGGTCTATTCTTTTGATTTATAAGGGATTTTGCCGATTTCGGCCTATTGGTTAAAAAATGA
GCTGATTTAACAAAAATTTAACGCGAATTAATTCTGTGGAATGTGTGTCAGTTAGGGTGTGGAAAGTCCC
CAGGCTCCCCAGCAGGCAGAAGTATGCAAAGCATGCATCTCAATTAGTCAGCAACCA
